>Addgene plasmid #16225 | GFP Snail WT | addgene full sequence | sequence record 350798 | Addgene NGS Result
ACTTCTGGAATAGCTCAGAGGCCGAGGCGGCCTCGGCCTCTGCATAAATAAAAAAAATTAGTCAGCCATG
GGGCGGAGAATGGGCGGAACTGGGCGGAGTTAGGGGCGGGATGGGCGGAGTTAGGGGCGGGACTATGGTT
GCTGACTAATTGAGATGCATGCTTTGCATACTTCTGCCTGCTGGGGAGCCTGGGGACTTTCCACACCTGG
TTGCTGACTAATTGAGATGCATGCTTTGCATACTTCTGCCTGCTGGGGAGCCTGGGGACTTTCCACACCC
TAACTGACACACATTCCACAGCTGGTTCTTTCCGCCTCAGGACTCTTCCTTTTTCAATATTATTGAAGCA
TTTATCAGGGTTATTGTCTCATGAGCGGATACATATTTGAATGTATTTAGAAAAATAAACAAATAGGGGT
TCCGCGCACATTTCCCCGAAAAGTGCCACCTG
[124 nt withheld, positions 453-576]
C
[91 nt withheld, positions 578-668]
A
[49 nt withheld, positions 670-718]
CCTTTGACGTTGGAGTCCACGTTCTTT
[37 nt withheld, positions 746-782]
ACCCTATCTCGGTCTATTCTTTTGATTTATAAGGGATTTTGCCGATTTCGGCCTATTGGTTAAAAAATGA
GCTGATTTAACAAAAATTTAACGCGAATTTTAACAAAATATTAACGCTTACAATTTACGCGTTAAGATAC
ATTGATGAGTTTGGACAAACCACAACTAGAATGCAGTGAAAAAAATGCTTTATTTGTGAAATTTGTGATG
CTATTGCTTTATTTGTAACCATTATAAGCTGCAATAAACAAGTTAACAACAACAATTGCATTCATTTTAT
GTTTCAGGTTCAGGGGGAGGTGTGGGAGGTTTTTTAAAGCAAGTAAAACCTCTACAAATGTGGTATGGCT
GATTATGATCAGTTATCTAGATCCGGTGGATCCCGGGCCCGCGGTACCGTCGACTGCAGAATTCGCCCTT
GTACTCGAGTCAGCGGGGACATCCTGAGCAGCCGGACTCTTGGTGCTTGTGGAGCAGGGACATTCGGGAG
AAGGTCCGAGCACACGCCTGGCACTGGTACTTCTTGACATCTGAGTGGGTCTGGAGGTGGGCCCGCAGGT
TGGAGCGGTCAGCGAAGGCACGGCTGCAGTGGGGACAGGAGAAGGGCTTCTCGCCAGTGTGGGTCCGGAC
ATGGCCTTGTAGCAGCCAGGGCCTAGAGAAGGCCTTCCCGCAGGTTCCGCAGACGCAGGGCAGCGTGTGG
CTTCGGATGTGCATCTTGAGGGCACCCAGGCTGAGGTATTCCTTGTTGCAGTATTTGCAGTTGAAGGCCT
TTCGAGCCTGGAGATCCTTGGCCTCAGAGAGCTGGGCCAGCTGCTTGGGCACTTGGCCCAAGCCTGGGAA
GGCAGCATAGGCCTCGGCCTCCAAGGAAGAGACTGAAGTAGAGGAGAAGGACGAAGGAGCCGGTGAGGGT
GGGCTGGGGGGCTGGGAGCCTTTCCCACTGTCCTCATCTGACAGGGAGGTCAGCTCTGCCACCCTGGGAC
TCTCCTGGAGCCGAAGGGAGGCCCAGGCAATTGGCTGGGCTTGGGGCGCCAGGACAGAGTCCCAGATGAG
CATTGGCAGCGAGGCGGTGGGGTTGAGGATCTCCGGAGGTGGGATGGCTGCCAGCAGGTGGGCCTGGTCG
TAGGGCTGCTGGAAGGTAAACTCTGGATTAGAGTCCTGCAGCTCGCTGTAGTTAGGCTTCCGATTGGGGT
CGGAGGGCTTCCTGACGAGGAAAGAGCGCGGGGATCCTACAAGGGCGAATTCGAAGCTTGAGCTCGAGAT
CTGAGTCCGGCCGGACTTGTACAGCTCGTCCATGCCGAGAGTGATCCCGGCGGCGGTCACGAACTCCAGC
AGGACCATGTGATCGCGCTTCTCGTTGGGGTCTTTGCTCAGGGCGGACTGGGTGCTCAGGTAGTGGTTGT
CGGGCAGCAGCACGGGGCCGTCGCCGATGGGGGTGTTCTGCTGGTAGTGGTCGGCGAGCTGCACGCTGCC
GTCCTCGATGTTGTGGCGGATCTTGAAGTTCACCTTGATGCCGTTCTTCTGCTTGTCGGCCATGATATAG
ACGTTGTGGCTGTTGTAGTTGTACTCCAGCTTGTGCCCCAGGATGTTGCCGTCCTCCTTGAAGTCGATGC
CCTTCAGCTCGATGCGGTTCACCAGGGTGTCGCCCTCGAACTTCACCTCGGCGCGGGTCTTGTAGTTGCC
GTCGTCCTTGAAGAAGATGGTGCGCTCCTGGACGTAGCCTTCGGGCATGGCGGACTTGAAGAAGTCGTGC
TGCTTCATGTGGTCGGGGTAGCGGCTGAAGCACTGCACGCCGTAGGTCAGGGTGGTCACGAGGGTGGGCC
AGGGCACGGGCAGCTTGCCGGTGGTGCAGATGAACTTCAGGGTCAGCTTGCCGTAGGTGGCATCGCCCTC
GCCCTCGCCGGACACGCTGAACTTGTGGCCGTTTACGTCGCCGTCCAGCTCGACCAGGATGGGCACCACC
CCGGTGAACAGCTCCTCGCCCTTGCTCACCATGGTGGCGACCGGTAGCGCTAGCGGATCTGACGGTTCAC
TAAACCAGCTCTGCTTATATAGACCTCCCACCGTACACGCCTACCGCCCATTTGCGTCAATGGGGCGGAG
TTGTTACGACATTTTGGAAAGTCCCGTTGATTTTGGTGCCAAAACAAACTCCCATTGACGTCAATGGGGT
GGAGACTTGGAAATCCCCGTGAGTCAAACCGCTATCCACGCCCATTGATGTACTGCCAAAACCGCATCAC
CATGGTAATAGCGATGACTAATACGTAGATGTACTGCCAAGTAGGAAAGTCCCATAAGGTCATGTACTGG
GCATAATGCCAGGCGGGCCATTTACCGTCATTGACGTCAATAGGGGGCGTACTTGGCATATGATACACTT
GATGTACTGCCAAGTGGGCAGTTTACCGTAAATACTCCACCCATTGACGTCAATGGAAAGTCCCTATTGG
CGTTACTATGGGAACATACGTCATTATTGACGTCAATGGGCGGGGGTCGTTGGGCGGTCAGCCAGGCGGG
CCATTTACCGTAAGTTATGTAACGCGGAACTCCATATATGGGCTATGAACTAATGACCCCGTAATTGATT
ACTATTAATAACTAATGCATGGCGGTAATACGGTTATCCACAGAATCAGGGGATAACGCAGGAAAGAACA
TGTGAGCAAAAGGCCAGCAAAAGGCCAGGAACCGTAAAAAGGCCGCGTTGCTGGCGTTTTTCCATAGGCT
CCGCCCCCCTGACGAGCATCACAAAAATCGACGCTCAAGTCAGAGGTGGCGAAACCCGACAGGACTATAA
AGATACCAGGCGTTTCCCCCTGGAAGCTCCCTCGTGCGCTCTCCTGTTCCGACCCTGCCGCTTACCGGAT
ACCTGTCCGCCTTTCTCCCTTCGGGAAGCGTGGCGCTTTCTCATAGCTCACGCTGTAGGTATCTCAGTTC
GGTGTAGGTCGTTCGCTCCAAGCTGGGCTGTGTGCACGAACCCCCCGTTCAGCCCGACCGCTGCGCCTTA
TCCGGTAACTATCGTCTTGAGTCCAACCCGGTAAGACACGACTTATCGCCACTGGCAGCAGCCACTGGTA
ACAGGATTAGCAGAGCGAGGTATGTAGGCGGTGCTACAGAGTTCTTGAAGTGGTGGCCTAACTACGGCTA
CACTAGAAGAACAGTATTTGGTATCTGCGCTCTGCTGAAGCCAGTTACCTTCGGAAAAAGAGTTGGTAGC
TCTTGATCCGGCAAACAAACCACCGCTGGTAGCGGTGGTTTTTTTGTTTGCAAGCAGCAGATTACGCGCA
GAAAAAAAGGATCTCAAGAAGATCCTTTGATCTTTTCTACGGGGTCTGACGCTCAGTGGAACGAAAACTC
ACGTTAAGGGATTTTGGTCATGAGATTATCAAAAAGGATCTTCACCTAGATCCTTTTAAATTAAAAATGA
AGTTTTAAATCAATCTAAAGTATATATGAGTAACCTGAGGCTATGGCAGGGCCTGCCGCCCCGACGTTGG
CTGCGAGCCCTGGGCCTTCACCCGAACTTGGGGGGTGGGGTGGGGAAAAGGAAGAAACGCGGGCGTATTG
GCCCCAATGGGGTCTCGGTGGGGTATCGACAGAGTGCCAGCCCTGGGACCGAACCCCGCGTTTATGAACA
AACGACCCAACACCGTGCGTTTTATTCTGTCTTTTTATTGCCGTCATAGCGCGGGTTCCTTCCGGTATTG
TCTCCTTCCGTGTTTCAGTTAGCCTCCCCCTAGGGTGGGCGAAGAACTCCAGCATGAGATCCCCGCGCTG
GAGGATCATCCAGCCGGCGTCCCGGAAAACGATTCCGAAGCCCAACCTTTCATAGAAGGCGGCGGTGGAA
TCGAAATCTCGTGATGGCAGGTTGGGCGTCGCTTGGTCGGTCATTTCGAACCCCAGAGTCCCGCTCAGAA
GAACTCGTCAAGAAGGCGATAGAAGGCGATGCGCTGCGAATCGGGAGCGGCGATACCGTAAAGCACGAGG
AAGCGGTCAGCCCATTCGCCGCCAAGCTCTTCAGCAATATCACGGGTAGCCAACGCTATGTCCTGATAGC
GGTCCGCCACACCCAGCCGGCCACAGTCGATGAATCCAGAAAAGCGGCCATTTTCCACCATGATATTCGG
CAAGCAGGCATCGCCATGGGTCACGACGAGATCCTCGCCGTCGGGCATGCTCGCCTTGAGCCTGGCGAAC
AGTTCGGCTGGCGCGAGCCCCTGATGCTCTTCGTCCAGATCATCCTGATCGACAAGACCGGCTTCCATCC
GAGTACGTGCTCGCTCGATGCGATGTTTCGCTTGGTGGTCGAATGGGCAGGTAGCCGGATCAAGCGTATG
CAGCCGCCGCATTGCATCAGCCATGATGGATACTTTCTCGGCAGGAGCAAGGTGAGATGACAGGAGATCC
TGCCCCGGCACTTCGCCCAATAGCAGCCAGTCCCTTCCCGCTTCAGTGACAACGTCGAGCACAGCTGCGC
AAGGAACGCCCGTCGTGGCCAGCCACGATAGCCGCGCTGCCTCGTCTTGCAGTTCATTCAGGGCACCGGA
CAGGTCGGTCTTGACAAAAAGAACCGGGCGCCCCTGCGCTGACAGCCGGAACACGGCGGCATCAGAGCAG
CCGATTGTCTGTTGTGCCCAGTCATAGCCGAATAGCCTCTCCACCCAAGCGGCCGGAGAACCTGCGTGCA
ATCCATCTTGTTCAATCATGCGAAACGATCCTCATCCTGTCTCTTGATCGATCTTTGCAAAAGCCTAGGC
CTCCAAAAAAGCCTCCTCACT
Features (pLannotate 1.2.2; 16 found; start..end, strand, type, name):
    322..426     -  promoter       AmpR promoter: bla
    453..881     +  rep_origin     f1 ori (sequence partly withheld): f1 bacteriophage origin of replication; arrow indicates direction of (+) strand synthesis
    915..1036    -  polyA_signal   SV40 poly(A) signal: SV40 polyadenylation signal
   1059..1143    -  CDS            large T antigen (fragment): large T antigen from SV40 (simian virus 40)
   1160..1197    -  misc_feature   MCS (fragment): multiple cloning site
   1215..2003    -  CDS            SNAI1: SNAI1_HUMAN - Also known as SNAH. Experimental evidence at protein level: Swiss-Prot protein existence level 1. Involved in induction of the epithelial to mesenchymal transition (EMT), formation and maintenance of embryonic mesoderm, growth arrest, survival and cell migration. Binds to 3 E-boxes of the E-cadherin/CDH1 gene promoter and to the promoters of CLDN7 and KRT8 and, in association with histone demethylase KDM1A which it recruits to the promoters, causes a decrease in dimethylated H3K4 levels and represses transcription (PubMed:20389281, PubMed:20562920). The N- terminal SNAG domain co
   2019..2052    -  misc_feature   MCS (fragment): multiple cloning site
   2058..2774    -  CDS            EGFP: EGFP is a basic (constitutively fluorescent) green fluorescent protein published in 1996, derived from Aequorea victoria. It is reported to be a rapidly-maturing weak dimer with moderate acid sensitivity.
   2819..3022    -  promoter       CMV promoter: human cytomegalovirus (CMV) immediate early promoter
   3023..3326    -  enhancer       CMV enhancer: human cytomegalovirus immediate early enhancer
   3501..4089    -  rep_origin     ori: high-copy-number ColE1/pMB1/pBR322/pUC origin of replication
   4311..4327    +  polyA_signal   bGH poly(A) signal (fragment): bovine growth hormone polyadenylation signal
   4418..4465    -  polyA_signal   HSV TK poly(A) signal: herpes simplex virus thymidine kinase polyadenylation signal (Cole and Stacy, 1985)
   4524..4676    -  CDS            ble (fragment): BLE_KLEPN - Experimental evidence at protein level: Swiss-Prot protein existence level 1. Binding protein with a strong affinity to the bleomycin family of antibiotics. Binds to CL990; an antimitotic-antibiotic compound. From Klebsiella pneumoniae.
   4697..5491    -  CDS            NeoR/KanR: aminoglycoside phosphotransferase from Tn5; aph(3')-II (or nptII); confers resistance to neomycin, kanamycin, and G418 (Geneticin®)
   5526..320     -  promoter       SV40 promoter (across the origin): SV40 enhancer and early promoter
