[The description below was written by a language model from this plasmid's Addgene catalogue record and pLannotate feature annotations shown in this document.]
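Description:
GFP Snail WT is a mammalian expression plasmid built on the Clontech pEGFP-C2 backbone that produces wild-type human Snail (SNAI1) fused at its N terminus to EGFP. The roughly 800 bp Snail coding sequence was inserted into the multiple cloning site through EcoRI sites at both ends, which remain intact, giving a sequenced construct of about 5.6 kb. Transcription of the fusion is driven by the human cytomegalovirus immediate-early enhancer and promoter, with EGFP read first, then a short stretch of cloning-site sequence, then Snail, and the transcript is terminated by the SV40 polyadenylation signal.

In bacteria the plasmid is maintained at high copy through a pUC-type ColE1 origin and is selected with kanamycin. The same Tn5 aminoglycoside phosphotransferase gene (NeoR/KanR) serves both hosts: a bacterial bla-type promoter placed next to the SV40 enhancer/early promoter allows expression in E. coli and in mammalian cells, where it confers G418 resistance for generating stable lines, and this cassette ends with the HSV thymidine kinase polyadenylation signal. An f1 origin is also present for single-stranded DNA production. The small ble, bGH poly(A) and large T antigen fragments in the annotation are short partial matches rather than functional units.

Snail is a zinc-finger transcriptional repressor that binds E-boxes in the E-cadherin promoter and drives epithelial-mesenchymal transition. The fluorescent tag allows the protein's abundance and subcellular localisation to be followed in transfected cells. The associated study concerned GSK-3beta-mediated phosphorylation of Snail, and the "WT" designation suggests use as a wild-type reference, although the record lists no mutant counterparts.
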