Addgene plasmid #16225: GFP Snail WT
Depositing lab: Mien-Chie Hung. Depositing organization: University of Texas MD Anderson Cancer Center. Publication: Dual regulation of Snail by GSK-3beta-mediated phosphorylation in control of epithelial-mesenchymal transition. Zhou BP, Deng J, Xia W, Xu J, Li YM, Gunduz M, Hung MC. Nat Cell Biol. 2004 Oct . 6(10):931-40. 10.1038/ncb1173 PubMed 15448698.
Backbone
  Vector backbone: pEGFP-C2
  Backbone manufacturer: Clontech
  Backbone size w/o insert (bp): 4700
  Vector type: Mammalian Expression
  Selectable markers: Neomycin (select with G418)
Growth in bacteria
  Bacterial resistance: Kanamycin, 50 μg/mL
  Growth temperature: 37°C
  Growth strain: DH5alpha
  Copy number: High Copy
Gene/Insert
  Gene/Insert name: Snail
  Species: H. sapiens (human)
  Insert size (bp): 800
  Entrez Gene: SNAI1 (a.k.a. SLUGH2, SNA, SNAH, SNAIL, SNAIL1, dJ710H13.1)
  Tag / fusion protein: EGFP (N terminal on backbone)
  Cloning method: Restriction Enzyme; 5′ cloning site EcoRI (not destroyed); 3′ cloning site EcoRI (not destroyed)
  Sequencing primers: 5′ EGFP-C
Terms and licenses: Academic/Nonprofit Terms; Industry Terms: Not Available to Industry
How to cite: GFP Snail WT was a gift from Mien-Chie Hung (Addgene plasmid # 16225 ; http://n2t.net/addgene:16225 ; RRID:Addgene_16225)
