>Addgene plasmid #16225 | GFP Snail WT | addgene partial sequence | sequence record 64270 | EGFP-C 5'-CATGGTCCTGCTGGAGTTCGTG-3'
CTCTCGGCATGGACGAGCTGTACAAGTCCGGCCGGACTCAGATCTCGAGCTCAAGCTTCGAATTCGCCCT
TGTAGGATCCCCGCGCTCTTTCCTCGTCAGGAAGCCCTCCGACCCCAATCGGAAGCCTAACTACAGCGAG
CTGCAGGACTCTAATCCAGAGTTTACCTTCCAGCAGCCCTACGACCAGGCCCACCTGCTGGCAGCCATCC
CACCTCCGGAGATCCTCAACCCCACCGCCTCGCTGCCAATGCTCATCTGGGACTCTGTCCTGGCGCCCCA
AGCCCAGCCAATTGCCTGGGCCTCCCTTCGGCTCCAGGAGAGTCCCAGGGTGGCAGAGCTGACCTCCCTG
TCAGATGAGGACAGTGGGAAAGGCTCCCAGCCCCCCAGCCCACCCTCACCGGCTCCTTCGTCCTTCTCCT
CTACTTCAGTCTCTTCCTTGGAGGCCGAGGCCTATGCTGCCTTCCCAGGCTTGGGCCAAGTGCCCAAGCA
GCTGGCCCAGCTCTCTGAGGCCAAGGATCTCCAGGCTCGAAAGGCCTTCAACTGCAAATACTGCAACAAG
GAATACCTCAGCCTGGGTGCCCTCAAGATGCACATCCGAAGCCACACGCTGCCCTGCGTCTGCGGAACCT
GCGGGAAGGCCTTCTCTAGGCCCTGGCTGCTACAAGGCCATGTCCGGACCCACACTGGCGAGAAGCCCTT
CTCCTGTCCCCACTGCAGCCGTGCCTTCGCTGACCGCTCCAACCTGCGGGCCCACCTCCAGACCCACTCA
GATGTCAAGAAGTACCAGTGCCAGGCGTGTGCTCGGACCTTCTCCCGAATGTCCCTGCTCCACAAGCACC
AAGAGTCCGGCTGCTCAGGATGTCCCCGCTGACTCGAGTACAAGGGCGAATTCTGCAGTCGACGGTACCG
CGGGCCCGGGATCCACCGGATCTAGATAACTGATCATAATCAGCCATACCACATTTGTAGAGGTTTTACT
TG
